>Addgene plasmid #1427 | pAST_19a | depositor full sequence | sequence record 38 | Author sequence
TCGCGCGTTTCGGTGATGACGGTGAAAACCTCTGACACATGCAGCTCCCGGAGACGGTCACAGCTTGTCT
GTAAGCGGATGCCGGGAGCAGACAAGCCCGTCAGGGCGCGTCAGCGGGTGTTGGCGGGTGTCGGGGCTGG
CTTAACTATGCGGCATCAGAGCAGATTGTACTGAGAGTGCACCATATGCGGTGTGAAATACCGCACAGAT
GCGTAAGGAGAAAATACCGCATCAGGCGCCATTCGCCATTCAGGCTGCGCAACTGTTGGGAAGGGCGATC
GGTGCGGGCCTCTTCGCTATTACGCCAGCTGGCGAAAGGGGGATGTGCTGCAAGGCGATTAAGTTGGGTA
ACGCCAGGGTTTTCCCAGTCACGACGTTGTAAAACGACGGCCAGTGAATTCGAGCTCGGTACCCGGGGAT
CCTCTAGAGTCGACCTGCAGGCATGCAAGCTTGGCGTAATCATGGTCATAGCTGTTTCCTGTGTGAAATT
GTTATCCGCTCACAATTCCACACAACATACGAGCCGGAAGCATAAAGTGTAAAGCCTGGGGTGCCTAATG
AGTGAGCTAACTCACATTAATTGCGTTGCGCTCACTGCCCGCTTTCCAGTCGGGAAACCTGTCGTGCCAG
CTGCATTAATGAATCGGCCAACGCGCGGGGAGAGGCGGTTTGCGTATTGGGCGCTCTTCCGCTTCCTCGC
TCACTGACTCGCTGCGCTCGGTCGTTCGGCTGCGGCGAGCGGTATCAGCTCACTCAAAGGCGGTAATACG
GTTATCCACAGAATCAGGGGATAACGCAGGAAAGAACATGTGAGCAAAAGGCCAGCAAAAGGCCAGGAAC
CGTAAAAAGGCCGCGTTGCTGGCGTTTTTCCATAGGCTCCGCCCCCCTGACGAGCATCACAAAAATCGAC
GCTCAAGTCAGAGGTGGCGAAACCCGACAGGACTATAAAGATACCAGGCGTTTCCCCCTGGAAGCTCCCT
CGTGCGCTCTCCTGTTCCGACCCTGCCGCTTACCGGATACCTGTCCGCCTTTCTCCCTTCGGGAAGCGTG
GCGCTTTCTCATAGCTCACGCTGTAGGTATCTCAGTTCGGTGTAGGTCGTTCGCTCCAAGCTGGGCTGTG
TGCACGAACCCCCCGTTCAGCCCGACCGCTGCGCCTTATCCGGTAACTATCGTCTTGAGTCCAACCCGGT
AAGACACGACTTATCGCCACTGGCAGCAGCCACTGGTAACAGGATTAGCAGAGCGAGGTATGTAGGCGGT
GCTACAGAGTTCTTGAAGTGGTGGCCTAACTACGGCTACACTAGAAGGACAGTATTTGGTATCTGCGCTC
TGCTGAAGCCAGTTACCTTCGGAAAAAGAGTTGGTAGCTCTTGATCCGGCAAACAAACCACCGCTGGTAG
CGGTGGTTTTTTTGTTTGCAAGCAGCAGATTACGCGCAGAAAAAAAGGATCTCAAGAAGATCCTTTGATC
TTTTCTACGGGGTCTGACGCTCAGTGGAACGAAAACTCACGTTAAGGGATTTTGGTCATGAGATTATCAA
AAAGGATCTTCACCTAGATCCTTTTAAATTAAAAATGAAGTTTTAAATCAATCTAAAGTATATATGAGTA
AACTTGGTCTGACAGTTACCAATGCTTAATCAGTGAGGCACCTATCTCAGCGATCTGTCTATTTCGTTCA
TCCATAGTTGCCTGACTCCCCGTCGTGTAGATAACTACGATACGGGAGGGCTTACCATCTGGCCCCAGTG
CTGCAATGATACCGCGAGACCCACGCTCACCGGCTCCAGATTTATCAGCAATAAACCAGCCAGCCGGAAG
GGCCGAGCGCAGAAGTGGTCCTGCAACTTTATCCGCCTCCATCCAGTCTATTAATTGTTGCCGGGAAGCT
AGAGTAAGTAGTTCGCCAGTTAATAGTTTGCGCAACGTTGTTGCCATTGCTACAGGCATCGTGGTGTCAC
GCTCGTCGTTTGGTATGGCTTCATTCAGCTCCGGTTCCCAACGATCAAGGCGAGTTACATGATCCCCCAT
GTTGTGCAAAAAAGCGGTTAGCTCCTTCGGTCCTCCGATCGTTGTCAGAAGTAAGTTGGCCGCAGTGTTA
TCACTCATGGTTATGGCAGCACTGCATAATTCTCTTACTGTCATGCCATCCGTAAGATGCTTTTCTGTGA
CTGGTGAGTACTCAACCAAGTCATTCTGAGAATAGTGTATGCGGCGACCGAGTTGCTCTTGCCCGGCGTC
AATACGGGATAATACCGCGCCACATAGCAGAACTTTAAAAGTGCTCATCATTGGAAAACGTTCTTCGGGG
CGAAAACTCTCAAGGATCTTACCGCTGTTGAGATCCAGTTCGATGTAACCCACTCGTGCACCCAACTGAT
CTTCAGCATCTTTTACTTTCACCAGCGTTTCTGGGTGAGCAAAAACAGGAAGGCAAAATGCCGCAAAAAA
GGGAATAAGGGCGACACGGAAATGTTGAATACTCATACTCTTCCTTTTTCAATACAATTTTCAGAATACG
TTTTTTGTGGGCTTGGGTATATTGTTTTTAATGTTATACTTGCAGTCGTGAAATTTGATTTTCAAATTTG
TAGAAAAATCAAGAAAATAATTGCAACATTCGCTTGTGTCAAAAACCAATTTCAACAAATTTTCGTGTGA
GAAATACATTACCAGAAGGCATTTTTTCACACGATTAGCATTTTGGACTACTTTATTAAATTTTTGCGTG
TAATTTTGAATTAAATTGTATTATATTACTACTTAAAAAACAAAAAATTTGACCACTGAGCGGATCGAAC
GCCCAACCTTTCGATCTAGAGTCGAACGCGCTACCATTGCGCCAAGCAGTCATGTTATTCTCTCTTGTCA
TTATTGAAGCATTTATCAGGGTTATTGTCTCATGAGCGGATACATATTTGAATGTATTTAGAAAAATAAA
CAAATAGGGGTTCCGCGCACATTTCCCCGAAAAGTGCCACCTGACGTCTAAGAAACCATTATTATCATGA
CATTAACCTATAAAAATAGGCGTATCACGAGGCCCTTTCGTC
Features (pLannotate 1.2.2; 13 found; start..end, strand, type, name):
    137..236     +  misc_feature   bom (fragment): basis of mobility region from pBR322
    242..399     -  CDS            lacZα (fragment): LacZα fragment of β-galactosidase; lacZ fragment
    396..452     +  misc_feature   MCS: pUC18/19 multiple cloning site
    489..505     -  protein_bind   lac operator: The lac repressor binds to the lac operator to inhibit transcription in E. coli. This inhibition can be relieved by adding lactose or isopropyl-β-D-thiogalactopyranoside (IPTG). lac repressor encoded by lacI
    513..543     -  promoter       lac promoter: promoter for the E. coli lac operon
    558..579     -  protein_bind   CAP binding site: CAP binding activates transcription in the presence of cAMP. E. coli catabolite activator protein
    592..684     -  CDS            lacI (fragment): lac repressor; lacI; The lac repressor binds to the lac operator to inhibit transcription in E. coli. This inhibition can be relieved by adding lactose or isopropyl-β-D-thiogalactopyranoside (IPTG).
    867..1455    -  rep_origin     ori: high-copy-number ColE1/pMB1/pBR322/pUC origin of replication
   1626..2486    -  CDS            AmpR: β-lactamase; bla; confers resistance to ampicillin, carbenicillin, and related antibiotics
   2487..2504    -  promoter       AmpR promoter (fragment): bla
   2779..2850    -  ncRNA          tRNA: Accession: RF00005 - tRNA
   2870..2957    -  promoter       AmpR promoter (fragment): bla
   3052..35      +  CDS            rop (fragment) (across the origin): Rop protein, which maintains plasmids at low copy number; rop
