[The description below was written by a language model from this plasmid's Addgene catalogue record and pLannotate feature annotations shown in this document.]
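Description:
pAST_19a is a small (3,052 bp) empty backbone from a 1995 kit of Caenorhabditis elegans vectors, catalogued as a worm expression plasmid with no insert. The parental backbone is recorded as unknown, but the annotated features point to a pUC/pBR322-type architecture. There is a high-copy ColE1/pMB1-family origin of replication, an ampicillin resistance gene (β-lactamase) for selection in E. coli, and leftover fragments of the pBR322 bom and rop regions. The plasmid also carries the familiar pUC lac region: a lacI remnant, CAP binding site, lac promoter and lac operator. These lead into a pUC18/19-type multiple cloning site and a partial lacZα coding fragment. This fragment presumably corresponds to the "lacZN" element listed in the catalogue, and the polylinker is the likely entry point for restriction-enzyme cloning.

The distinctive element is a roughly 70 nt tRNA gene, which is annotated between two fragments of the AmpR promoter. This suggests it was inserted into the region upstream of bla. The catalogue entries "SupTrp5'" and "SupTrp3'" appear to refer to the flanks of this element, which is consistent with a tryptophan suppressor tRNA. In worm work, a gene of that kind can serve as a transformation marker by suppressing nonsense mutations, but the record does not describe its identity or function explicitly. No worm promoter, 3' UTR or reporter cassette is annotated, so any expression elements would have to be supplied by the user. The record gives no intended use beyond empty backbone and points to the kit documentation for details.
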