Addgene plasmid #1427: pAST_19a
Purpose: (Empty Backbone)
Depositing lab: Andrew Fire. Depositing organization: Carnegie Institution for Science.
Backbone
  Vector backbone: Unknown
  Backbone size (bp): 3052
  Vector type: Worm Expression
Growth in bacteria
  Bacterial resistance: Ampicillin, 100 μg/mL
  Growth temperature: 37°C
  Growth strain: DH5alpha
  Copy number: Unknown
Gene/Insert
  Gene/Insert name: None
  Tag / fusion protein: lacZN, SupTrp3', SupTrp5'
  Cloning method: Restriction Enzyme
Terms and licenses: Academic/Nonprofit Terms; Industry Terms: Not Available to Industry
Depositor comments: See Fire Lab Vector Kit Documentation 1995. Fire Lab Miniprep Number pAST19a, Ligation number NONE.
How to cite: pAST_19a was a gift from Andrew Fire (Addgene plasmid # 1427 ; http://n2t.net/addgene:1427 ; RRID:Addgene_1427)
