>Addgene plasmid #1427 | pAST_19a | addgene partial sequence | sequence record 16393 | 1427_m13reverse
GNGGCGNTCTAGAGGATCCCCGGGTACCGAGCTCGAATTCACTGGCCGTCGTTTTACAANGTCGTGACTG
GGAAAACCCTGGCGTTACCCAACTTAATCGCCTTGCAGCACATCCCCCTTTCGCCAGCTGGCGTAATAGC
GAAGAGGCCCGCACCGATCGCCCTTCCCAACAGTTGCGCAGCCTGAATGGCGAATGGCGCCTGATGCGGT
ATTTTCTCCTTACGCATCTGTGCGGTATTTCACACCGCATATGGTGCACTCTCAGTACAATCTGCTCTGA
TGCCGCATAGTTAAGCCAGCCCCGACACCCGCCAACACCCGCTGACGCGCCCTGACGGGCTTGTCTGCTC
CCGGCATCCGCTTACAGACAAGCTGTGACCGTCTCCGGGAGCTGCATGTGTCAGAGGTTTTCACCGTCAT
CACCGAAACGCGCGAGACGAAAGGGCCTCGTGATACGCCTATTTTTATAGGTTAATGTCATGATAATAAT
GGTTTCTTAGACGTCAGGTGGCACTTTTCGGGGAAATGTGCGCGGAACCCCTATTTGTTTATTTTTCTAA
ATACATTCAAATATGTATCCGCTCATGAGACAATAACCCTGATAAATGCTTCAATAATGACAAGAGAGAA
TAACATGACTGCTTGGCGCAATGGTAGCGCGTTCGACTCTAGATCGAAAGGTTGGGCGTTCGATCCGCTC
AGTGGTCAAATTTTTTGTTTTTTAAGTAGTAATATAATACAATTTAATTCAAAATTACACGCAAAAATTT
AATAAAGTAGTCCAAAATGCTAATCGTGTGAAAAAATGCCTTCTGGTAATGTATTTCTCACACGAAAATT
TGTTGAAATTGGTTTTTGACACAAGCGAATGTTGCANTATTTTCTTGATTTTTCTACAAATTTGAAAATC
AAATTTCACGACTGCAAGTATAACATTAAAAAACAATATACCCAAGCCCACAAAAAACGTTATTCTGAAA
AATTGGTATTGAAAAAGGAANANTATGAGTATTCCACATTTTCCGNGNCCNCCNTTATTCCCTTTTTNGN
GGCATTTTTGCCTTCCTGNTTTTGGCTCCCCCNNAAAACGCTGGNGNAAAATAAAAAANGNCTGAAAATC
ANNTGGGGNGCCCNAGNGGNTTAAATTCNAACTGGANNTNANNAGNGGTAAAATCTTTGNAGTTTCCCCC
CCAAAAAGTTTTCCAAGAAGANNNNTTTNAAGNTTNNCTNTGGGGGNGGAANTTTCCCGNATNACCCNGG
NAAAAAAANTTNGNNCCCNNANANCCTTTTCCAAAGAGTTGNGGNGAAAACCCCCCCCNAAANCTTTNNN
NGGGGNANAAAAAANTNGGGGNCCCCACNNNNAAAACCGNCCCTTNTTNNNCANGGGAAAAGAANCCTT
